>Addgene plasmid #138829 | pPD169 ZF43(RAAA)i | addgene full sequence | sequence record 321583 | Addgene NGS Result
GACGGATCGGGAGATCTCCCGATCCCCTATGGTGCACTCTCAGTACAATCTGCTCTGATGCCGCATAGTT
AAGCCAGTATCTGCTCCCTGCTTGTGTGTTGGAGGTCGCTGAGTAGTGCGCGAGCAAAATTTAAGCTACA
ACAAGGCAAGGCTTGACCGACAATTGCATGAAGAATCTGCTTAGGGTTAGGCGTTTTGCGCTGCTTCGCG
ATGTACGGGCCAGATATACGCGTTGACATTGATTATTGACTAGTTATTAATAGTAATCAATTACGGGGTC
ATTAGTTCATAGCCCATATATGGAGTTCCGCGTTACATAACTTACGGTAAATGGCCCGCCTGGCTGACCG
CCCAACGACCCCCGCCCATTGACGTCAATAATGACGTATGTTCCCATAGTAACGCCAATAGGGACTTTCC
ATTGACGTCAATGGGTGGAGTATTTACGGTAAACTGCCCACTTGGCAGTACATCAAGTGTATCATATGCC
AAGTACGCCCCCTATTGACGTCAATGACGGTAAATGGCCCGCCTGGCATTATGCCCAGTACATGACCTTA
TGGGACTTTCCTACTTGGCAGTACATCTACGTATTAGTCATCGCTATTACCATGGTGATGCGGTTTTGGC
AGTACATCAATGGGCGTGGATAGCGGTTTGACTCACGGGGATTTCCAAGTCTCCACCCCATTGACGTCAA
TGGGAGTTTGTTTTGGCACCAAAATCAACGGGACTTTCCAAAATGTCGTAACAACTCCGCCCCATTGACG
CAAATGGGCGGTAGGCGTGTACGGTGGGAGGTCTATATAAGCAGAGCTCTCTGGCTAACTAGAGAACCCA
CTGCTTACTGGCTTATCGAAATTAATACGACTCACTATAGGGAGTCCCAAGCTGGCTAGCGCCACCATGG
ATTATAAGGATCACGATGGCGACTACAAGGACCACGATATTGACTACAAAGACGATGACGATAAAATGGC
TCCTAAGAAAAAGCGCAAAGTCGGTATCCATGGCGTTCCCGGATCCTCTGGCTCTTCAGGTACCGGTGGA
GCTAGACCCGGGGAGCGCCCCTTCCAGTGTCGCATTTGCATGGCGAACTTTTCGCGCCAGGACAGGCTTG
ACAGGCATACCCGTACTCATACCGGTGAAAAACCGTTTCAGTGTCGGATCTGTATGGCAAATTTCTCCCA
GAAGGAGCACTTGGCGGGGCATCTACGTACGCACACCGGCGAGAAGCCATTCCAATGCCGAATATGCATG
GCCAACTTCAGTCGCCGCGACAACCTGAACCGGCACCTAAAAACCCACCTGAGAGGATCTTAAGCGGCCG
CTCGAGTCTAGAGGGCCCGTTTAAACCCGCTGATCAGCCTCGACTGTGCCTTCTAGTTGCCAGCCATCTG
TTGTTTGCCCCTCCCCCGTGCCTTCCTTGACCCTGGAAGGTGCCACTCCCACTGTCCTTTCCTAATAAAA
TGAGGAAATTGCATCGCATTGTCTGAGTAGGTGTCATTCTATTCTGGGGGGTGGGGTGGGGCAGGACAGC
AAGGGGGAGGATTGGGAAGTCAATAGCAGGCATGCTGGGGATGCGGTGGGCTCTATGGCTTCTGAGGCGG
AAAGAACCAGCTGGGGCTCTAGGGGGTATCCCC
[124 nt withheld, positions 1644-1767]
C
[91 nt withheld, positions 1769-1859]
A
[49 nt withheld, positions 1861-1909]
CCTTTGACGTTGGAGTCCACGTTCTTT
[37 nt withheld, positions 1937-1973]
ACCCTATCTCGGTCTATTCTTTTGATTTATAAGGGATTTTGCCGATTTCGGCCTATTGGTTAAAAAATGA
GCTGATTTAACAAAAATTTAACGCGAATTAATTCTGTGGAATGTGTGTCAGTTAGGCTCAATTAGTCAGC
AACCATAGTCCCGCCCCTAACTCCGCCCATCCCGCCCCTAACTCCGCCCAGTTCCGCCCATTCTCCGCCC
CATGGCTGACTAATTTTTTTTATTTATGCAGAGGCCGAGGCCGCCTCTGCCTCTGAGCTATTCCAGAAGT
AGTGAGGAGGCTTTTTTGGAGGCCTAGGCTTTTGCAAAAAGCTCCCGGGAGCTTGTATATCCATTTTCGG
AGGTTGGGCTTCGGAATCGTTTTCCGGGACGCCGGCTGGATGATCCTCCAGCGCGGGGATCTCATGCTGG
AGTTCTTCGCCCACCCCAACTTGTTTATTGCAGCTTATAATGGTTACAAATAAAGCAATAGCATCACAAA
TTTCACAAATAAAGCATTTTTTTCACTGCATTCTAGTTGTGGTTTGTCCAAACTCATCAATGTATCTTAT
CATGTCTGTATACCGTCGACCTCTAGCTAGAGCTTGGCGTAATCATGGTCATAGCTGTTTCCTGTGTGAA
ATTGTTATCCGCTCACAATTCCACACAACATACGAGCCGGAAGCATAAAGTGTAAAGCCTGGGGTGCCTA
ATGAGTGAGCTAACTCACATTAATTGCGTTGCGCTCACTGCCCGCTTTCCAGTCGGGAAACCTGTCGTGC
CAGCTGCATTAATGAATCGGCCAACGCGCGGGGAGAGGCGGTTTGCGTATTGGGCGCTCTTCCGCTTCCT
CGCTCACTGACTCGCTGCGCTCGGTCGTTCGGCTGCGGCGAGCGGTATCAGCTCACTCAAAGGCGGTAAT
ACGGTTATCCACAGAATCAGGGGATAACGCAGGAAAGAACATGTGAGCAAAAGGCCAGCAAAAGGCCAGG
AACCGTAAAAAGGCCGCGTTGCTGGCGTTTTTCCATAGGCTCCGCCCCCCTGACGAGCATCACAAAAATC
GACGCTCAAGTCAGAGGTGGCGAAACCCGACAGGACTATAAAGATACCAGGCGTTTCCCCCTGGAAGCTC
CCTCGTGCGCTCTCCTGTTCCGACCCTGCCGCTTACCGGATACCTGTCCGCCTTTCTCCCTTCGGGAAGC
GTGGCGCTTTCTCATAGCTCACGCTGTAGGTATCTCAGTTCGGTGTAGGTCGTTCGCTCCAAGCTGGGCT
GTGTGCACGAACCCCCCGTTCAGCCCGACCGCTGCGCCTTATCCGGTAACTATCGTCTTGAGTCCAACCC
GGTAAGACACGACTTATCGCCACTGGCAGCAGCCACTGGTAACAGGATTAGCAGAGCGAGGTATGTAGGC
GGTGCTACAGAGTTCTTGAAGTGGTGGCCTAACTACGGCTACACTAGAAGAACAGTATTTGGTATCTGCG
CTCTGCTGAAGCCAGTTACCTTCGGAAAAAGAGTTGGTAGCTCTTGATCCGGCAAACAAACCACCGCTGG
TAGCGGTGGTTTTTTTGTTTGCAAGCAGCAGATTACGCGCAGAAAAAAAGGATCTCAAGAAGATCCTTTG
ATCTTTTCTACGGGGTCTGACGCTCAGTGGAACGAAAACTCACGTTAAGGGATTTTGGTCATGAGATTAT
CAAAAAGGATCTTCACCTAGATCCTTTTAAATTAAAAATGAAGTTTTAAATCAATCTAAAGTATATATGA
GTAAACTTGGTCTGACAGTTACCAATGCTTAATCAGTGAGGCACCTATCTCAGCGATCTGTCTATTTCGT
TCATCCATAGTTGCCTGACTCCCCGTCGTGTAGATAACTACGATACGGGAGGGCTTACCATCTGGCCCCA
GTGCTGCAATGATACCGCGAGATCCACGCTCACCGGCTCCAGATTTATCAGCAATAAACCAGCCAGCCGG
AAGGGCCGAGCGCAGAAGTGGTCCTGCAACTTTATCCGCCTCCATCCAGTCTATTAATTGTTGCCGGGAA
GCTAGAGTAAGTAGTTCGCCAGTTAATAGTTTGCGCAACGTTGTTGCCATTGCTACAGGCATCGTGGTGT
CACGCTCGTCGTTTGGTATGGCTTCATTCAGCTCCGGTTCCCAACGATCAAGGCGAGTTACATGATCCCC
CATGTTGTGCAAAAAAGCGGTTAGCTCCTTCGGTCCTCCGATCGTTGTCAGAAGTAAGTTGGCCGCAGTG
TTATCACTCATGGTTATGGCAGCACTGCATAATTCTCTTACTGTCATGCCATCCGTAAGATGCTTTTCTG
TGACTGGTGAGTACTCAACCAAGTCATTCTGAGAATAGTGTATGCGGCGACCGAGTTGCTCTTGCCCGGC
GTCAATACGGGATAATACCGCGCCACATAGCAGAACTTTAAAAGTGCTCATCATTGGAAAACGTTCTTCG
GGGCGAAAACTCTCAAGGATCTTACCGCTGTTGAGATCCAGTTCGATGTAACCCACTCGTGCACCCAACT
GATCTTCAGCATCTTTTACTTTCACCAGCGTTTCTGGGTGAGCAAAAACAGGAAGGCAAAATGCCGCAAA
AAAGGGAATAAGGGCGACACGGAAATGTTGAATACTCATACTCTTCCTTTTTCAATATTATTGAAGCATT
TATCAGGGTTATTGTCTCATGAGCGGATACATATTTGAATGTATTTAGAAAAATAAACAAATAGGGGTTC
CGCGCACATTTCCCCGAAAAGTGCCACCTGACGTC
Features (pLannotate 1.2.2; 20 found; start..end, strand, type, name):
     28..80      -  misc_feature   bom (fragment): basis of mobility region from pBR322
    235..614     +  enhancer       CMV enhancer: human cytomegalovirus immediate early enhancer
    615..818     +  promoter       CMV promoter: human cytomegalovirus (CMV) immediate early promoter
    814..847     +  LTR            5' LTR (truncated) (fragment): truncated 5' long terminal repeat (LTR) from HIV-1
    863..881     +  promoter       T7 promoter: promoter for bacteriophage T7 RNA polymerase
    952..975     +  CDS            3xFLAG (fragment): three tandem FLAG® epitope tags
   1374..1485    +  polyA_signal   bGH poly(A) signal: bovine growth hormone polyadenylation signal
   1602..1623    +  promoter       SV40 promoter (fragment): SV40 enhancer and early promoter
   1644..2072    +  rep_origin     f1 ori (sequence partly withheld): f1 bacteriophage origin of replication; arrow indicates direction of (+) strand synthesis
   2077..2099    +  promoter       SV40 promoter (fragment): SV40 enhancer and early promoter
   2100..2291    +  promoter       SV40 promoter: SV40 early promoter
   2318..2416    +  CDS            ble (fragment): BLE_KLEPN - Experimental evidence at protein level: Swiss-Prot protein existence level 1. Binding protein with a strong affinity to the bleomycin family of antibiotics. Binds to CL990; an antimitotic-antibiotic compound. From Klebsiella pneumoniae.
   2411..2532    +  polyA_signal   SV40 poly(A) signal: SV40 polyadenylation signal
   2605..2621    -  protein_bind   lac operator: The lac repressor binds to the lac operator to inhibit transcription in E. coli. This inhibition can be relieved by adding lactose or isopropyl-β-D-thiogalactopyranoside (IPTG). lac repressor encoded by lacI
   2629..2659    -  promoter       lac promoter: promoter for the E. coli lac operon
   2674..2695    -  protein_bind   CAP binding site: CAP binding activates transcription in the presence of cAMP. E. coli catabolite activator protein
   2708..2800    -  CDS            lacI (fragment): lac repressor; lacI; The lac repressor binds to the lac operator to inhibit transcription in E. coli. This inhibition can be relieved by adding lactose or isopropyl-β-D-thiogalactopyranoside (IPTG).
   2983..3571    -  rep_origin     ori: high-copy-number ColE1/pMB1/pBR322/pUC origin of replication
   3742..4602    -  CDS            AmpR: β-lactamase; bla; confers resistance to ampicillin, carbenicillin, and related antibiotics
   4603..4707    -  promoter       AmpR promoter: bla
