[The description below was written by a language model from this plasmid's Addgene catalogue record and pLannotate feature annotations shown in this document.]
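Description:
pPD169 ZF43(RAAA)i is a 4.7 kb mammalian expression plasmid from the COMET synthetic biology toolkit, built on pPD005, a pcDNA-derived backbone adapted for Golden Gate assembly. It is maintained in E. coli at high copy through a ColE1/pUC-type origin and selected with ampicillin via the β-lactamase gene and its native promoter. An f1 origin is also present.

The payload is a synthetic zinc-finger protein, ZF43(RAAA)i, cloned between NheI and NotI sites and carrying an N-terminal 3xFLAG epitope for detection. Transcription is driven constitutively by the human CMV immediate-early enhancer and promoter and terminated by the bovine growth hormone polyadenylation signal. A T7 promoter sits just upstream of the coding region. The "RAAA" designation corresponds to three arginine-to-alanine substitutions (R15A, R43A, R71A) in the zinc-finger domain. The record does not explain their functional effect, nor does it define the "i" suffix. The automated annotation recognises only part of the FLAG tag and does not label the zinc-finger coding sequence itself, as expected for a synthetic insert.

Downstream, the backbone retains an SV40 early promoter and SV40 poly(A) signal, but only a short fragment of a bleomycin-family resistance gene lies between them, so no intact mammalian selection marker is annotated. The plasmid therefore appears suited to transient transfection. Small hits to an HIV-1 LTR, lacI and bom, together with the lac promoter/operator region, look like backbone remnants rather than functional modules. Its stated use is constitutive expression of this engineered zinc-finger component when composing genetic programs in mammalian cells.
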