Addgene plasmid #138829: pPD169 ZF43(RAAA)i
Purpose: Constitutive expression of ZF43(RAAA)i under the CMV promoter.
Depositing lab: Joshua Leonard. Depositing organization: Northwestern University. Publication: The COMET toolkit for composing customizable genetic programs in mammalian cells. Donahue PS, Draut JW, Muldoon JJ, Edelstein HI, Bagheri N, Leonard JN. Nat Commun. 2020 Feb 7;11(1):779. doi: 10.1038/s41467-019-14147-5. PubMed 32034124.
Backbone
  Vector backbone: pPD005 pcDNA Golden Gate
  Vector type: Mammalian Expression, Synthetic Biology
Growth in bacteria
  Bacterial resistance: Ampicillin, 100 μg/mL
  Growth temperature: 37°C
  Growth strain: DH5alpha
  Copy number: High Copy
Gene/Insert
  Gene/Insert name: ZF43(RAAA)i
  Species: Synthetic
  Mutation: R15A, R43A, R71A
  Promoter: CMV
  Tag / fusion protein: 3xFlag (N terminal on insert)
  Cloning method: Restriction Enzyme; 5′ cloning site NheI (not destroyed); 3′ cloning site NotI (not destroyed)
  Sequencing primers: 5′ CGCAAATGGGCGGTAGGCGTG; 3′ TAGAAGGCACAGTCGAGG
Terms and licenses: Academic/Nonprofit Terms; Industry Terms: Not Available to Industry
Depositor comments: Leonard Lab plasmid reference number: L1392
How to cite: pPD169 ZF43(RAAA)i was a gift from Joshua Leonard (Addgene plasmid # 138829 ; http://n2t.net/addgene:138829 ; RRID:Addgene_138829)
