>Addgene plasmid #138829 | pPD169 ZF43(RAAA)i | depositor partial sequence | sequence record 268325 | ZF43(RAAA)i gene
ATGGATTATAAGGATCACGATGGCGACTACAAGGACCACGATATTGACTACAAAGACGATGACGATAAAA
TGGCTCCTAAGAAAAAGCGCAAAGTCGGTATCCATGGCGTTCCCGGATCCTCTGGCTCTTCAGGTACCGG
TGGAGCTAGACCCGGGGAGCGCCCCTTCCAGTGTCGCATTTGCATGGCGAACTTTTCGCGCCAGGACAGG
CTTGACAGGCATACCCGTACTCATACCGGTGAAAAACCGTTTCAGTGTCGGATCTGTATGGCAAATTTCT
CCCAGAAGGAGCACTTGGCGGGGCATCTACGTACGCACACCGGCGAGAAGCCATTCCAATGCCGAATATG
CATGGCCAACTTCAGTCGCCGCGACAACCTGAACCGGCACCTAAAAACCCACCTGAGAGGATCTTAA
